Addgene plasmid #208018: pBAD-deLACCO1
Purpose: Control biosensor for extracellular L-lactate
Depositing lab: Robert Campbell. Depositing organization: The University of Tokyo. Publication: Lactate biosensors for spectrally and spatially multiplexed fluorescence imaging. Nasu Y, Aggarwal A, Le GNT, Vo CT, Kambe Y, Wang X, Beinlich FRM, Lee AB, Ram TR, Wang F, Gorzo KA, Kamijo Y, Boisvert M, Nishinami S, Kawamura G, Ozawa T, Toda H, Gordon GR, Ge S, Hirase H, Nedergaard M, Paquet ME, Drobizhev M, Podgorski K, Campbell RE. Nat Commun. 2023 Oct 27;14(1):6598. doi: 10.1038/s41467-023-42230-5. PubMed 37891202.
Backbone
  Vector backbone: pBAD
  Vector type: Bacterial Expression
Growth in bacteria
  Bacterial resistance: Ampicillin, 100 μg/mL
  Growth temperature: 37°C
  Growth strain: DH5alpha
  Copy number: High Copy
Gene/Insert
  Gene/Insert name: deLACCO1
  Species: Synthetic
  Cloning method: Restriction Enzyme; 5′ cloning site XhoI (unknown if destroyed); 3′ cloning site HindIII (unknown if destroyed)
Terms and licenses: Academic/Nonprofit Terms; Industry Terms: Not Available to Industry
Depositor comments: Please visit https://doi.org/10.1101/2022.12.27.522013 for bioRxiv preprint.
How to cite: pBAD-deLACCO1 was a gift from Robert Campbell (Addgene plasmid # 208018 ; http://n2t.net/addgene:208018 ; RRID:Addgene_208018)
