[The description below was written by a language model from this plasmid's Addgene catalogue record and pLannotate feature annotations shown in this document.]
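Description:
pBAD-deLACCO1 is a bacterial expression plasmid built on the pBAD backbone that encodes deLACCO1, a synthetic protein described in the record as a control biosensor for extracellular L-lactate. The plasmid is propagated in E. coli from a ColE1/pMB1-type origin and is listed as high copy. The pBR322-derived bom region is present, but only a fragment of rop remains. Selection is by ampicillin through the β-lactamase gene under its own promoter.

Expression is driven by the araBAD promoter, with the araC regulator encoded on the opposite strand, so transcription of the insert is induced by L-arabinose and otherwise kept low. Downstream of the promoter lies the usual pBAD N-terminal leader. It consists of a short segment annotated as a fragment of a His-containing composite tag (most likely the 6xHis portion), the T7 gene 10 leader that aids translation, and an Xpress epitope with an enterokinase cleavage site. The deLACCO1 coding sequence was cloned between XhoI and HindIII. The automated annotation recognises only an internal region matching an EGFP-type green fluorescent protein, flanked by unannotated sequence on either side. This arrangement suggests a fluorescent protein embedded within a binding domain, although the record does not name that domain or state what makes this version a control. Transcription ends at the rrnB T1 and T2 terminators.

The construct suits arabinose-induced production and probably tag-based purification of the protein in bacteria. The purified protein could then be characterised in vitro alongside the lactate-responsive sensors from the same study on multiplexed lactate imaging.
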