Features (pLannotate 1.2.2; 14 found; start..end, strand, type, name):
      1..285     +  promoter       araBAD promoter: araBAD; promoter of the L-arabinose operon of E. coli; the araC regulatory gene is transcribed in the opposite direction (Guzman et al., 1995)
    331..351     +  CDS            capTEV™ (fragment): composite tag for in vivo biotinylation, TEV protease cleavage, and 6xHis tagging
    352..384     +  CDS            T7 tag (gene 10 leader): leader peptide from bacteriophage T7 gene 10 promotes efficient translation in E. coli
    388..411     +  CDS            Xpress™ tag: Xpress™ epitope tag, including an enterokinase recognition and cleavage site
   1012..1731    +  CDS            cEGFP: cEGFP is a basic (constitutively fluorescent) green fluorescent protein published in 2008, derived from Aequorea victoria.
   2286..2401    +  ncRNA          5S rRNA: Accession: RF00001 - 5S ribosomal RNA
   2405..2491    +  terminator     rrnB T1 terminator: Escherichia coli rrnB; transcription terminator T1 from the E. coli rrnB gene
   2583..2610    +  terminator     rrnB T2 terminator: transcription terminator T2 from the E. coli rrnB gene
   2629..2720    +  promoter       AmpR promoter: bla
   2721..3581    +  CDS            AmpR: β-lactamase; bla; confers resistance to ampicillin, carbenicillin, and related antibiotics
   3752..4340    +  rep_origin     ori: high-copy-number ColE1/pMB1/pBR322/pUC origin of replication
   4526..4668    -  misc_feature   bom: basis of mobility region from pBR322
   4770..4810    -  CDS            rop (fragment): Rop protein, which maintains plasmids at low copy number; rop
   4932..5810    -  CDS            araC: L-arabinose regulatory protein; araC
>Addgene plasmid #208018 | pBAD-deLACCO1 | addgene full sequence | sequence record 408924 | Addgene NGS Result
AAGAAACCAATTGTCCATATTGCATCAGACATTGCCGTCACTGCGTCTTTTACTGGCTCTTCTCGCTAAC
CAAACCGGTAACCCCGCTTATTAAAAGCATTCTGTAACAAAGCGGGACCAAAGCCATGACAAAAACGCGT
AACAAAAGTGTCTATAATCACGGCAGAAAAGTCCACATTGATTATTTGCACGGCGTCACACTTTGCTATG
CCATAGCATTTTTATCCATAAGATTAGCGGATCCTACCTGACGCTTTTTATCGCAACTCTCTACTGTTTC
TCCATACCCGTTTTTTGGGCTAACAGGAGGAATTAACCATGGGGGGTTCTCATCATCATCATCATCATGG
TATGGCTAGCATGACTGGTGGACAGCAAATGGGTCGGGATCTGTACGACGATGACGATAAGGATCCGAGC
TCGAGAATGTTCTCTCCCTTGGCAGTGGCCCAGGCTCGACGCTATAGGTGGAGGATTCAAACCGCGTGGG
ATGCCGGAACAGTAGGCTACAGTCTGTTCCAAAAGTTTACGGAGCGGGTAAAGGAACTGACGGATGGACA
GCTTGAGGTCCAGCCTTTTCCAGCGAGTGCAGTCGTAGGCACGTTTGATATGTTCGACGCGGTCAAGACT
GGAGTTTTGGACGGAATGAATCCTTTCACGCTGTATTGGGCAGGGAGGATGCCGGTTACAGCTTTCCTCT
CCAGCTACGCCCTCGGGTTGGACCGACCTGACCAGTGGGAAACATGGTTTTACTCCCTGGGTGGCCTCGA
CAGCGCCCGACGAGCCTTTGCCGAGCAAGGCCTCTTCTACGTGGGACCAGTTCAGCACGACCTCAATACA
ATTCATTCAAAGAAGCCGATCCGGAGATTTGAGGACTTCAAAGGTGTCAAGCTCCAAGTGCCGGGCGGCA
TGATTGCGGAAGTTTTTGCGGCCGCAGGAGCTTCCACCGTCCTCTTGCCTGGGGGGGAGGTCAACCCCGC
TCTGGAAAGAGGGGTAATAGATTGGAGCCACAACGTCCATATCATGGCCGACAAGCAGAGGAACGGCATC
AAGGCGAACTTCGTGATCCGCCACAGCACCGAGGACGGCGGCGTGCAGCTCGCCTACCACTACCAGCAGA
ACACCCCCATCGGCGACGGCCCCGTGCTGCTGCCCGACAACCACTACCTGAGCACCCAGACCAAACTTAC
GAAAGACCCCAACGAGAAGCGCGATCACATGGTCCTGCTGGAGTACGTGACCGCCGCCGGGATCACTCGC
GGCATGGACGAGCTGTACAAGGGCGGTACCAGAGGGAGAATGGTGAGCAAGGGCGAGGAGCTGTTCACCG
GGGTGGTGCCCATCCTGGTCGAGCTGGACGGCGACGTAAACGGCCACAAGTTCAGCGTGTCCGGCGAGGG
TGAGGGCGATGCCACCTCCGGCAAGCTGTCCCTGAAGTTCATCAGCACCACCGGCAAGCTGCCCGTGCCC
TGGCCCACCCTCGTGACCACCCTGACCTACGGCGTGCAGTGCTTCAGCCGCTACCCCGACCACATGAAGC
AGCACGACTTCTTCAAGTCGGCCATGCCCGAAGGCTACATCCAGGAGCGCACCATCTTCTTCAAGGACGA
CGGCAACTACAAGACCCGCGCCGAGGTGAAGTTCGAGGGCGACACCCTGGTGAACCGCATCGAGCTGAAG
GGCATCGACTTCAAGGAGGACGGCAACATCCTGGGGCATAAGCTGGAGTACAGCTTTAACGTTGGTGGTG
CGGCTAATTTTGTTGGGCCTGCAGTAAACTATAACTTGGGGTTCCATCAGGAGGCAAAGTACATCATAAT
GGGGCCTCCAGAAACGCCTGCCATTCATCAACCTGTAGACCTCATGGACTTCACCATAAACCTTAATCGG
TGGCGCAGCCTTCCAAAGCCCCTGCAAGAAAGATTCATCGCGGCGGTTCACGAGTACTCTTGGATTCACT
ACGCAGGCATTCAGAAGGCTAATTTGGAGGCGTGGCCGAAATATCGGCAGGCAGGTGTTGAGGTCATCCG
GCTGAGCAACGAGGATGTTAGAAAATTCAGGCGACTCGCTATTCCCATTTGGTTTAAGTGGGCTAAGATG
GATAACTACTCACGAGAGGCATTCGCGTCTCAACTGGAGTATATGAAAGGTATAGGTTACGTTACGGACG
AGGAATTGAAGGGCTTGGGCCTGTGAAAGCTTGGCTGTTTTGGCGGATGAGAGAAGATTTTCAGCCTGAT
ACAGATTAAATCAGAACGCAGAAGCGGTCTGATAAAACAGAATTTGCCTGGCGGCAGTAGCGCGGTGGTC
CCACCTGACCCCATGCCGAACTCAGAAGTGAAACGCCGTAGCGCCGATGGTAGTGTGGGGTCTCCCCATG
CGAGAGTAGGGAACTGCCAGGCATCAAATAAAACGAAAGGCTCAGTCGAAAGACTGGGCCTTTCGTTTTA
TCTGTTGTTTGTCGGTGAACGCTCTCCTGAGTAGGACAAATCCGCCGGGAGCGGATTTGAACGTTGCGAA
GCAACGGCCCGGAGGGTGGCGGGCAGGACGCCCGCCATAAACTGCCAGGCATCAAATTAAGCAGAAGGCC
ATCCTGACGGATGGCCTTTTTGCGTTTCTACAAACTCTTTTGTTTATTTTTCTAAATACATTCAAATATG
TATCCGCTCATGAGACAATAACCCTGATAAATGCTTCAATAATATTGAAAAAGGAAGAGTATGAGTATTC
AACATTTCCGTGTCGCCCTTATTCCCTTTTTTGCGGCATTTTGCCTTCCTGTTTTTGCTCACCCAGAAAC
GCTGGTGAAAGTAAAAGATGCTGAAGATCAGTTGGGTGCACGAGTGGGTTACATCGAACTGGATCTCAAC
AGCGGTAAGATCCTTGAGAGTTTTCGCCCCGAAGAACGTTTTCCAATGATGAGCACTTTTAAAGTTCTGC
TATGTGGCGCGGTATTATCCCGTGTTGACGCCGGGCAAGAGCAACTCGGTCGCCGCATACACTATTCTCA
GAATGACTTGGTTGAGTACTCACCAGTCACAGAAAAGCATCTTACGGATGGCATGACAGTAAGAGAATTA
TGCAGTGCTGCCATAACCATGAGTGATAACACTGCGGCCAACTTACTTCTGACAACGATCGGAGGACCGA
AGGAGCTAACCGCTTTTTTGCACAACATGGGGGATCATGTAACTCGCCTTGATCGTTGGGAACCGGAGCT
GAATGAAGCCATACCAAACGACGAGCGTGACACCACGATGCCTGTAGCAATGGCAACAACGTTGCGCAAA
CTATTAACTGGCGAACTACTTACTCTAGCTTCCCGGCAACAATTAATAGACTGGATGGAGGCGGATAAAG
TTGCAGGACCACTTCTGCGCTCGGCCCTTCCGGCTGGCTGGTTTATTGCTGATAAATCTGGAGCCGGTGA
GCGTGGGTCTCGCGGTATCATTGCAGCACTGGGGCCAGATGGTAAGCCCTCCCGTATCGTAGTTATCTAC
ACGACGGGGAGTCAGGCAACTATGGATGAACGAAATAGACAGATCGCTGAGATAGGTGCCTCACTGATTA
AGCATTGGTAACTGTCAGACCAAGTTTACTCATATATACTTTAGATTGATTTAAAACTTCATTTTTAATT
TAAAAGGATCTAGGTGAAGATCCTTTTTGATAATCTCATGACCAAAATCCCTTAACGTGAGTTTTCGTTC
CACTGAGCGTCAGACCCCGTAGAAAAGATCAAAGGATCTTCTTGAGATCCTTTTTTTCTGCGCGTAATCT
GCTGCTTGCAAACAAAACAACCACCGCTACCAGCGGTGGTTTGTTTGCCGGATCAAGAGCTACCAACTCT
TTTTCCGAAGGTAACTGGCTTCAGCAGAGCGCAGATACCAAATACTGTCCTTCTAGTGTAGCCGTAGTTA
GGCCACCACTTCAAGAACTCTGTAGCACCGCCTACATACCTCGCTCTGCTAATCCTGTTACCAGTGGCTG
CTGCCAGTGGCGATAAGTCGTGTCTTACCGGGTTGGACTCAAGACGATAGTTACCGGATAAGGCGCAGCG
GTCGGGCTGAACGGGGGGTTCGTGCACACAGCCCAGCTTGGAGCGAACGACCTACACCGAACTGAGATAC
CTACAGCGTGAGCTATGAGAAAGCGCCACGCTTCCCGAAGGGAGAAAGGCGGACAGGTATCCGGTAAGCG
GCAGGGTCGGAACAGGAGAGCGCACGAGGGAGCTTCCAGGGGGAAACGCCTGGTATCTTTATAGTCCTGT
CGGGTTTCGCCACCTCTGACTTGAGCGTCGATTTTTGTGATGCTCGTCAGGGGGGCGGAGCCTATGGAAA
AACGCCAGCAACGCGGCCTTTTTACGGTTCCTGGCCTTTTGCTGGCCTTTTGCTCACATGTTCTTTCCTG
CGTTATCCCCTGATTCTGTGGATAACCGTATTACCGCCTTTGAGTGAGCTGATACCGCTCGCCGCAGCCG
AACGACCGAGCGCAGCGAGTCAGTGAGCGAGGAAGCGGAAGAGCGCCTGATGCGGTATTTTCTCCTTACG
CATCTGTGCGGTATTTCACACCGCATATGGTGCACTCTCAGTACAATCTGCTCTGAATGCCTGCGTAGTT
AAGCCAGTATACACTCCGCTATCGCTACGTGACTGGGTCATGGCTGCGCCCCGACACCCGCCAACACCCG
CTGACGCGCCCTGACGGGCTTGTCTGCTCCCGGCATCCGCTTACAGACAAGCTGTGACCGTCTCCGGGAG
CTGCATGTGTCAGAGGTTTTCACCGTCATCACCGAAACGCGCGAGGCAGCAGATCAATTCGCGCGCGAAG
GCGAAGCGGCATGCATAATGTGCCTGTCAAATGGACGAAGCAGGGATTCTGCAAACCCTATGCTACTCCG
TCAAGCCGTCAATTGTCTGATTCGTTACCAATTATGACAACTTGACGGCTACATCATTCACTTTTTCTTC
ACAACCGGCACGGAACTCGCTCGGGCTGGCCCCGGTGCATTTTTTAAATACCCGCGAGAAATAGAGTTGA
TCGTCAAAACCAACATTGCGACCGACGGTGGCGATAGGCATCCGGGTGGTGCTCAAAAGCAGCTTCGCCT
GGCTGATACGTTGGTCCTCGCGCCAGCTTAAGACGCTAATCCCTAACTGCTGGCGGAAAAGATGTGACAG
ACGCGACGGCGACAAGCAAACATGCTGTGCGACGCTGGCGATATCAAAATTGCTGTCTGCCAGGTGATCG
CTGATGTACTGACAAGCCTCGCGTACCCGATTATCCATCGGTGGATGGAGCGACTCGTTAATCGCTTCCA
TGCGCCGCAGTAACAATTGCTCAAGCAGATTTATCGCCAGCAGCTCCGAATAGCGCCCTTCCCCTTGCCC
GGCGTTAATGATTTGCCCAAACAGGTCGCTGAAATGCGGCTGGTGCGCTTCATCCGGGCGAAAGAACCCC
GTATTGGCAAATATTGACGGCCAGTTAAGCCATTCATGCCAGTAGGCGCGCGGACGAAAGTAAACCCACT
GGTGATACCATTCGCGAGCCTCCGGATGACGACCGTAGTGATGAATCTCTCCTGGCGGGAACAGCAAAAT
ATCACCCGGTCGGCAAACAAATTCTCGTCCCTGATTTTTCACCACCCCCTGACCGCGAATGGTGAGATTG
AGAATATAACCTTTCATTCCCAGCGGTCGGTCGATAAAAAAATCGAGATAACCGTTGGCCTCAATCGGCG
TTAAACCCGCCACCAGATGGGCATTAAACGAGTATCCCGGCAGCAGGGGATCATTTTGCGCTTCAGCCAT
ACTTTTCATACTCCCGCCATTCAGAG
